>Addgene plasmid #48038 | pAGM8043 | depositor full sequence | sequence record 69038 | Full Sequence
GTGATCCGTTTAAACTATCAGTGTTTGACAGGATATATTGGCGGGTAAACCTAAGAGAAAAGAGCGTTTA
TTAGAATAATCGGATATTTAAAAGGGCGTGAAAAGGTTTATCCGTTCGTCCATTTGTATGTGCCAGCCGC
CTTTGCGACGCTCACCGGGCTGGTTGCCCTCGCCGCTGGGCTGGCGGCCGTCTATGGCCCTGCAAACGCG
CCAGAAACGCCGTCGAAGCCGTGTGCGAGACACCGCGGCCGCCGGCGTTGTGGATACCTCGCGGAAAACT
TGGCCCTCACTGACAGATGAGGGGCGGACGTTGACACTTGAGGGGCCGACTCACCCGGCGCGGCGTTGAC
AGATGAGGGGCAGGCTCGATTTCGGCCGGCGACGTGGAGCTGGCCAGCCTCGCAAATCGGCGAAAACGCC
TGATTTTACGCGAGTTTCCCACAGATGATGTGGACAAGCCTGGGGATAAGTGCCCTGCGGTATTGACACT
TGAGGGGCGCGACTACTGACAGATGAGGGGCGCGATCCTTGACACTTGAGGGGCAGAGTGCTGACAGATG
AGGGGCGCACCTATTGACATTTGAGGGGCTGTCCACAGGCAGAAAATCCAGCATTTGCAAGGGTTTCCGC
CCGTTTTTCGGCCACCGCTAACCTGTCTTTTAACCTGCTTTTAAACCAATATTTATAAACCTTGTTTTTA
ACCAGGGCTGCGCCCTGTGCGCGTGACCGCGCACGCCGAAGGGGGGTGCCCCCCCTTCTCGAACCCTCCC
GGCCCGCTAACGCGGGCCTCCCATCCCCCCAGGGGCTGCGCCCCTCGGCCGCGAACGGCCTCACCCCAAA
AATGGCAGCGCTGGCCAATTCCCGAGGCACGAACCCAGTGGACATAAGCCTGTTCGGTTCGTAAGCTGTA
ATGCAAGTAGCGTATGCGCTCACGCAACTGGTCCAGAACCTTGACCGAACGCAGCGGTGGTAACGGCGCA
GTGGCGGTTTTCATGGCTTGTTATGACTGTTTTTTTGGGGTACAGTCTATGCCTCGGGCATCCAAGCAGC
AAGCGCGTTACGCCGTGGGTCGATGTTTGATGTTATGGAGCAGCAACGATGTTACGCAGCAGGGCAGTCG
CCCTAAAACAAAGTTAAACATCATGGGGGAAGCGGTGATCGCCGAAGTATCGACTCAACTATCAGAGGTA
GTTGGCGTCATCGAGCGCCATCTCGAACCGACGTTGCTGGCCGTACATTTGTACGGCTCCGCAGTGGATG
GCGGCCTGAAGCCACACAGCGATATTGATTTGCTGGTTACGGTGACCGTAAGGCTTGATGAAACAACGCG
GCGAGCTTTGATCAACGACCTTTTGGAAACTTCGGCTTCCCCTGGAGAGAGCGAGATTCTCCGCGCTGTA
GAAGTCACCATTGTTGTGCACGACGACATCATTCCGTGGCGTTATCCAGCTAAGCGCGAACTGCAATTTG
GAGAATGGCAGCGCAATGACATTCTTGCAGGTATCTTCGAGCCAGCCACGATCGACATTGATCTGGCTAT
CTTGCTGACAAAAGCAAGAGAACATAGCGTTGCCTTGGTAGGTCCAGCGGCGGAGGAACTCTTTGATCCG
GTTCCTGAACAGGATCTATTTGAGGCGCTAAATGAAACCTTAACGCTATGGAACTCGCCGCCCGACTGGG
CTGGCGATGAGCGAAATGTAGTGCTTACGTTGTCCCGCATTTGGTACAGCGCAGTAACCGGCAAAATCGC
GCCGAAGGATGTCGCTGCCGACTGGGCAATGGAGCGCCTGCCGGCCCAGTATCAGCCCGTCATACTTGAA
GCTAGACAGGCTTATCTTGGACAAGAAGAAGATCGCTTGGCCTCGCGCGCAGATCAGTTGGAAGAATTTG
TCCATTACGTGAAAGGCGAGATCACCAAGGTAGTCGGCAAATAATGTCTAGCTAGAAATTCGTTCAAGCC
GACGCCGCTTCGCGGCGCGGCTTAACTCAAGCGTTAGATGCACTAAGCACATAATTGCTCACAGCCAAAC
TATCAGGTCAAGTCTGCTTTTATTATTTTTAAGCGTGCATAATAAGCCCTACACAAATTGGGAGATATAT
CATGCTGTCAGACCAAGTTTACTCATATATACTTTAGATTGATTTAAAACTTCATTTTTAATTTAAAAGG
ATCTAGGTGAAGATCCTTTTTGATAATCTCATGACCAAAATCCCTTAACGTGAGTTTTCGTTCCACTGAG
CGTCAGACCCCGTAGAAAAGATCAAAGGATCTTCTTGAGATCCTTTTTTTCTGCGCGTAATCTGCTGCTT
GCAAACAAAAAAACCACCGCTACCAGCGGTGGTTTGTTTGCCGGATCAAGAGCTACCAACTCTTTTTCCG
AAGGTAACTGGCTTCAGCAGAGCGCAGATACCAAATACTGTCCTTCTAGTGTAGCCGTAGTTAGGCCACC
ACTTCAAGAACTCTGTAGCACCGCCTACATACCTCGCTCTGCTAATCCTGTTACCAGTGGCTGCTGCCAG
TGGCGATAAGTCGTGTCTTACCGGGTTGGACTCAAGACGATAGTTACCGGATAAGGCGCAGCGGTCGGGC
TGAACGGGGGGTTCGTGCACACAGCCCAGCTTGGAGCGAACGACCTACACCGAACTGAGATACCTACAGC
GTGAGCTATGAGAAAGCGCCACGCTTCCCGAAGGGAGAAAGGCGGACAGGTATCCGGTAAGCGGCAGGGT
CGGAACAGGAGAGCGCACGAGGGAGCTTCCAGGGGGAAACGCCTGGTATCTTTATAGTCCTGTCGGGTTT
CGCCACCTCTGACTTGAGCGTCGATTTTTGTGATGCTCGTCAGGGGGGCGGAGCCTATGGAAAAACGCCA
GCAACGCGGCCTTTTTACGGTTCCTGGCAGATCCTAGATGTGGCGCAACGATGCCGGCGACAAGCAGGAG
CGCACCGACTTCTTCCGCATCAAGTGTTTTGGCTCTCAGGCCGAGGCCCACGGCAAGTATTTGGGCAAGG
GGTCGCTGGTATTCGTGCAGGGCAAGATTCGGAATACCAAGTACGAGAAGGACGGCCAGACGGTCTACGG
GACCGACTTCATTGCCGATAAGGTGGATTATCTGGACACCAAGGCACCAGGCGGGTCAAATCAGGAATAA
GGGCACATTGCCCCGGCGTGAGTCGGGGCAATCCCGCAAGGAGGGTGAATGAATCGGACGTTTGACCGGA
AGGCATACAGGCAAGAACTGATCGACGCGGGGTTTTCCGCCGAGGATGCCGAAACCATCGCAAGCCGCAC
CGTCATGCGTGCGCCCCGCGAAACCTTCCAGTCCGTCGGCTCGATGGTCCAGCAAGCTACGGCCAAGATC
GAGCGCGACAGCGTGCAACTGGCTCCCCCTGCCCTGCCCGCGCCATCGGCCGCCGTGGAGCGTTCGCGTC
GTCTTGAACAGGAGGCGGCAGGTTTGGCGAAGTCGATGACCATCGACACGCGAGGAACTATGACGACCAA
GAAGCGAAAAACCGCCGGCGAGGACCTGGCAAAACAGGTCAGCGAGGCCAAGCAGGCCGCGTTGCTGAAA
CACACGAAGCAGCAGATCAAGGAAATGCAGCTTTCCTTGTTCGATATTGCGCCGTGGCCGGACACGATGC
GAGCGATGCCAAACGACACGGCCCGCTCTGCCCTGTTCACCACGCGCAACAAGAAAATCCCGCGCGAGGC
GCTGCAAAACAAGGTCATTTTCCACGTCAACAAGGACGTGAAGATCACCTACACCGGCGTCGAGCTGCGG
GCCGACGATGACGAACTGGTGTGGCAGCAGGTGTTGGAGTACGCGAAGCGCACCCCTATCGGCGAGCCGA
TCACCTTCACGTTCTACGAGCTTTGCCAGGACCTGGGCTGGTCGATCAATGGCCGGTATTACACGAAGGC
CGAGGAATGCCTGTCGCGCCTACAGGCGACGGCGATGGGCTTCACGTCCGACCGCGTTGGGCACCTGGAA
TCGGTGTCGCTGCTGCACCGCTTCCGCGTCCTGGACCGTGGCAAGAAAACGTCCCGTTGCCAGGTCCTGA
TCGACGAGGAAATCGTCGTGCTGTTTGCTGGCGACCACTACACGAAATTCATATGGGAGAAGTACCGCAA
GCTGTCGCCGACGGCCCGACGGATGTTCGACTATTTCAGCTCGCACCGGGAGCCGTACCCGCTCAAGCTG
GAAACCTTCCGCCTCATGTGCGGATCGGATTCCACCCGCGTGAAGAAGTGGCGCGAGCAGGTCGGCGAAG
CCTGCGAAGAGTTGCGAGGCAGCGGCCTGGTGGAACACGCCTGGGTCAATGATGACCTGGTGCATTGCAA
ACGCTAGGGCCTTGTGGGGTCAGTTCCGGCTGGGGGTTCAGCAGCCCCTGCTCGGATCTGTTGGACCGGA
CAGTAGTCATGGTTGATGGGCTGCCTGTATCGAGTGGTGATTTTGTGCCGAGCTGCCGGTCGGGGAGCTG
TTGGCTGGCTGGTGGCAGGATATATTGTGGTGTAAACAAATTGACGCTTAGACAACTTAATAACACATTG
CGGACGTTTTTAATGTACTGGGGTTGAACACTCTGTGGGTCTCAGCAATTGTCTTCGCAGCTGGCACGAC
AGGTTTCCCGACTGGAAAGCGGGCAGTGAGCGCAACGCAATTAATGTGAGTTAGCTCACTCATTAGGCAC
CCCAGGCTTTACACTTTATGCTTCCGGCTCGTATGTTGTGTGGAATTGTGAGCGGATAACAATTTCACAC
AGGAAACAGCTATGACCATGATTACGCCAAGCTTGCATGCCTGCAGGTCGACTCTAGAGGATCCCCGGGT
ACCGAGCTCGAATTCACTGGCCGTCGTTTTACAACGTCGTGACTGGGAAAACCCTGGCGTTACCCAACTT
AATCGCCTTGCAGCACATCCCCCTTTCGCCAGCTGGCGTAATAGCGAAGAGGCCCGCACCGATCGCCCTT
CCCAACAGTTGCGCAGCCTGAATGGCGAATGGCGCCTGATGCGGTATTTTCTCCTTACGCATCTGTGCGG
TATTTCACACCGCATATGGTGCACTCTCAGTACAATCTGCTCTGATGCCGCATAGTTAAGCCAGCCCCGA
CACCCGCCAACACCCGCTGACGCGCCCTGACGGGCTTGTCTGCTCCCGGCATCCGCTTACAGACAAGCTG
TGAGAAGACAAGGGACACGAA
Features (pLannotate 1.2.2; 15 found; start..end, strand, type, name):
     26..50      +  misc_feature   RB T-DNA repeat: right border repeat from nopaline C58 T-DNA
    147..778     +  rep_origin     oriV: incP origin of replication
    881..904     +  promoter       Pc promoter (fragment): intI1 (promoter lies within the coding sequence); class 1 integron promoter
   1080..1136    +  CDS            GmR (fragment): gentamycin acetyltransferase; aacC1; confers resistance to gentamycin
   1147..1934    +  CDS            SmR (fragment): aminoglycoside adenylyltransferase (Murphy, 1985); aadA; confers resistance to spectinomycin and streptomycin
   2275..2863    +  rep_origin     ori: high-copy-number ColE1/pMB1/pBR322/pUC origin of replication
   3199..4344    +  CDS            trfA: TRFA_ECOLX - Experimental evidence at protein level: Swiss-Prot protein existence level 1. Also involved in plasmid copy number control, promoting intermolecular coupling of protein bound iterons at oriV, which inhibits replication initiation. From Escherichia coli.
   4493..4517    +  misc_feature   LB T-DNA repeat: left border repeat from nopaline C58 T-DNA
   4607..4649    +  CDS            lacI (fragment): lac repressor; lacI; The lac repressor binds to the lac operator to inhibit transcription in E. coli. This inhibition can be relieved by adding lactose or isopropyl-β-D-thiogalactopyranoside (IPTG).
   4662..4683    +  protein_bind   CAP binding site: CAP binding activates transcription in the presence of cAMP. E. coli catabolite activator protein
   4698..4728    +  promoter       lac promoter: promoter for the E. coli lac operon
   4736..4752    +  protein_bind   lac operator: The lac repressor binds to the lac operator to inhibit transcription in E. coli. This inhibition can be relieved by adding lactose or isopropyl-β-D-thiogalactopyranoside (IPTG). lac repressor encoded by lacI
   4789..4845    -  misc_feature   MCS: pUC18/19 multiple cloning site
   4842..4999    +  CDS            lacZα (fragment): LacZα fragment of β-galactosidase; lacZ fragment
   5005..5104    -  misc_feature   bom (fragment): basis of mobility region from pBR322
