[The description below was written by a language model from this plasmid's Addgene catalogue record and pLannotate feature annotations shown in this document.]
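Description:
pAGM8043 is an empty level M acceptor vector from the Modular Cloning (MoClo) system for standardized assembly of multigene constructs. The depositor describes it as a self-made backbone derived from pBIN19 and pUC19 that replicates in both E. coli and Agrobacterium and acts as a binary vector for T-DNA delivery to plant cells. The feature table fits this dual-host design. A high-copy ColE1/pUC-type origin supports propagation in E. coli, while the incP oriV together with the trfA replication initiator gene provides broad-host-range replication in Agrobacterium. Bacterial selection is by spectinomycin, conferred by an aadA (SmR) aminoglycoside adenylyltransferase gene. This gene lies downstream of a class 1 integron Pc promoter fragment and a short remnant of a gentamicin resistance gene. The catalogue lists a backbone size of 4,604 bp, whereas the annotated full sequence is 5,201 nt; the record does not explain the difference, though it may reflect the replaceable lacZα cassette.

The cloning region lies between the nopaline-type left and right T-DNA border repeats on the circular map. It holds a lacZα cassette made up of the CAP binding site, lac promoter and operator, a pUC18/19 polylinker and a lacZα fragment. This cassette is the listed selectable marker, allowing blue/white screening in which assembled inserts that replace lacZα give white colonies. In MoClo, such replacement is done by Golden Gate cloning with type IIS restriction enzymes, but the specific enzyme sites and fusion overhangs of this vector are not annotated in the record. No plant selection marker or plant expression elements are annotated, as expected for an empty acceptor. The vector is typically used as a destination for combining lower-level transcription units into multigene assemblies, which can be transferred to plants through Agrobacterium or carried into further rounds of assembly.
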