Addgene plasmid #48038: pAGM8043
Purpose: (Empty Backbone)
Depositing lab: Sylvestre Marillonnet. Depositing organization: Leibniz Institute of Plant Biochemistry (IPB). Publication: A modular cloning system for standardized assembly of multigene constructs. Weber E, Engler C, Gruetzner R, Werner S, Marillonnet S. PLoS One. 2011 Feb 18;6(2):e16765. doi: 10.1371/journal.pone.0016765. PubMed 21364738.
Backbone
  Vector backbone: derived from pBIN19 and pUC19
  Backbone manufacturer: self-made
  Backbone size (bp): 4604
  Vector type: Unspecified
  Selectable markers: LacZ alpha
Growth in bacteria
  Bacterial resistance: Spectinomycin, 50 μg/mL
  Growth temperature: 37°C
  Growth strain: DH10B
  Copy number: High Copy
Gene/Insert
  Gene/Insert name: None
Terms and licenses: Academic/Nonprofit Terms; Industry Terms: Not Available to Industry
Depositor comments: level M cloning vector, replicates in E.coli and Agrobacterium, binary vector for Agrobacterium T-DNA delivery to plant cells
How to cite: pAGM8043 was a gift from Sylvestre Marillonnet (Addgene plasmid # 48038 ; http://n2t.net/addgene:48038 ; RRID:Addgene_48038)
