>Addgene plasmid #48038 | pAGM8043 | addgene partial sequence | sequence record 74200 | LB-F1 5'-gtggtgtaaacaaattgacgc-3'
CATTGCGGACGTTTTTAATGTACTGGGGTTGAACACTCTGTGGGTCTCAGCAATTGTCTTCGCAGCTGGC
ACGACAGGTTTCCCGACTGGAAAGCGGGCAGTGAGCGCAACGCAATTAATGTGAGTTAGCTCACTCATTA
GGCACCCCAGGCTTTACACTTTATGCTTCCGGCTCGTATGTTGTGTGGAATTGTGAGCGGATAACAATTT
CACACAGGAAACAGCTATGACCATGATTACGCCAAGCTTGCATGCCTGCAGGTCGACTCTAGAGGATCCC
CGGGTACCGAGCTCGAATTCACTGGCCGTCGTTTTACAACGTCGTGACTGGGAAAACCCTGGCGTTACCC
AACTTAATCGCCTTGCAGCACATCCCCCTTTCGCCAGCTGGCGTAATAGCGAAGAGGCCCGCACCGATCG
CCCTTCCCAACAGTTGCGCAGCCTGAATGGCGAATGGCGCCTGATGCGGTATTTTCTCCTTACGCATCTG
TGCGGTATTTCACACCGCATATGGTGCACTCTCAGTACAATCTGCTCTGATGCCGCATAGTTAAGCCAGC
CCCGACACCCGCCAACACCCGCTGACGCGCCCTGACGGGCTTGTCTGCTCCCGGCATCCGCTTACAGACA
AGCTGTGAGAAGACAAGGGACACGAAGTGATCCGTTTAAACTATCAGTGTTTGACAGGATATATTGGCGG
GTAAACCTAAGAGAAAAGAGCGTTTATTAGAATAATCGGATATTTAAAAGGGCGTGAAAAGGTTTATCCG
TTCGTCCATTTGTATGTGCCAGCCGCCTTTGCGACGCTCACCGGGCTGGTTGCCCTCGCCGCTGGGCTGG
CGGCCGTCTATGGCCCTGCAAACGCGCCAGAAACGCCGTCGAAGCCGTGTGCGAGACACCGCGGCCGCCG
GCGTTGTGGATACCTCGCGGAAAACTTGGCCCTCACTGACAGATGAGGGGCGGACGTTGACACTTGAGGG
GCCGACTCACCCGG
